Addgene plasmid #176668: pLib6.4B-Agam_695
Purpose: (Empty Backbone) Expression of sgRNA under An. gambiae U6-2 (AGAP013695) promoter & delivery of D.mel-Actin5C::EBFP2-2A-puro|sgRNA cassette through PhiC31 RCME to AttP acceptor cell line/organism
Depositing lab: Norbert Perrimon. Depositing organization: Harvard Medical School. Publication: Bioinformatic and cell-based tools for pooled CRISPR knockout screening in mosquitos. Viswanatha R, Mameli E, Rodiger J, Merckaert P, Feitosa-Suntheimer F, Colpitts TM, Mohr SE, Hu Y, Perrimon N. Nat Commun. 2021 Nov 24;12(1):6825. doi: 10.1038/s41467-021-27129-3. PubMed 34819517.
Backbone
  Vector backbone: pUC19
  Vector type: Insect Expression ; CRISPR
  Selectable markers: Puromycin
Growth in bacteria
  Bacterial resistance: Ampicillin, 100 μg/mL
  Growth temperature: 37°C
  Growth strain: DH5alpha
  Copy number: High Copy
Gene/Insert
  Gene/Insert name: None
Terms and licenses: Academic/Nonprofit Terms; Industry Terms: Not Available to Industry
Depositor comments: Cloning of sgRNA targeting sequence into BbsI cassette. Please visit https://www.biorxiv.org/content/10.1101/2021.03.29.437496v2 for bioRxiv preprint.
How to cite: pLib6.4B-Agam_695 was a gift from Norbert Perrimon (Addgene plasmid # 176668 ; http://n2t.net/addgene:176668 ; RRID:Addgene_176668)
