[The description below was written by a language model from this plasmid's Addgene catalogue record and the feature table of its GenBank file.]
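Description:
pLib6.4B-Agam_695 is a 7.6 kb empty sgRNA expression and delivery backbone for CRISPR work in mosquito and other insect cells, built on pUC19. It is maintained in E. coli at high copy through the ColE1/pUC origin and selected with ampicillin via the bla gene. Remnants of the pUC lac promoter/operator region and the M13 primer sites flank the insect cassette.

The payload lies between two minimal phiC31 attB sites, an arrangement that allows recombination-mediated cassette exchange. In the presence of phiC31 integrase, the region between the attB sites is swapped into a pre-placed attP acceptor locus in a cell line or organism, giving a single defined integration rather than random insertion. Within this interval, the record states that the sgRNA is driven by the Anopheles gambiae U6-2 (AGAP013695) Pol III promoter. This promoter is not annotated as a feature in the table, but presumably occupies the unannotated stretch between the first attB site and the S. pyogenes Cas9 gRNA scaffold. No targeting sequence is present, and guide spacers are cloned into a BbsI cassette. A separate marker unit uses the Drosophila melanogaster Actin5C promoter to express EBFP2 linked by a T2A peptide to puromycin N-acetyltransferase, ending in an SV40 polyadenylation signal. One transcript therefore gives both blue fluorescence and puromycin resistance for identifying and selecting integrants.

Cas9 is not encoded and must be supplied separately. The associated publication concerns pooled CRISPR knockout screening in mosquitoes, so the vector suits the construction of sgRNA libraries in which each cell integrates one guide at the acceptor site.
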