LOCUS       Exported 7562 bp ds-DNA circular SYN 23-NOV-2021
DEFINITION  Expression of sgRNA under An. gambiae U6-2 (AGAP013695) promoter.
ACCESSION   .
VERSION     .
KEYWORDS    pLib6.4B-Agam_695
SOURCE      synthetic DNA construct
  ORGANISM  synthetic DNA construct
REFERENCE   1 (bases 1 to 7562)
  AUTHORS   Viswanatha R, Mameli E, Rodiger J, Merckaert P, Feitosa-Suntheimer
            F, Colpitts TM, Mohr SE, Hu Y, Perrimon N
  TITLE     Bioinformatic and cell-based tools for pooled CRISPR knockout
            screening in mosquitos
  JOURNAL   bioRxiv 2021.03.29.437496v2
REFERENCE   2 (bases 1 to 7562)
  AUTHORS   .
  TITLE     Direct Submission
  JOURNAL   Exported Nov 23, 2021 from SnapGene Server 1.1.58
            http://www.snapgene.com
FEATURES             Location/Qualifiers
     source          1..7562
                     /organism="synthetic DNA construct"
                     /mol_type="other DNA"
     primer_bind     complement(10..28)
                     /label=pBRforEco
                     /note="pBR322 vectors, upsteam of EcoRI site, forward
                     primer"
     promoter        96..200
                     /gene="bla"
                     /label=AmpR promoter
     CDS             201..1061
                     /codon_start=1
                     /gene="bla"
                     /product="beta-lactamase"
                     /label=AmpR
                     /note="confers resistance to ampicillin, carbenicillin, and
                     related antibiotics"
                     /translation="MSIQHFRVALIPFFAAFCLPVFAHPETLVKVKDAEDQLGARVGYI
                     ELDLNSGKILESFRPEERFPMMSTFKVLLCGAVLSRIDAGQEQLGRRIHYSQNDLVEYS
                     PVTEKHLTDGMTVRELCSAAITMSDNTAANLLLTTIGGPKELTAFLHNMGDHVTRLDRW
                     EPELNEAIPNDERDTTMPVAMATTLRKLLTGELLTLASRQQLIDWMEADKVAGPLLRSA
                     LPAGWFIADKSGAGERGSRGIIAALGPDGKPSRIVVIYTTGSQATMDERNRQIAEIGAS
                     LIKHW"
     primer_bind     complement(419..438)
                     /label=Amp-R
                     /note="Ampicillin resistance gene, reverse primer"
     rep_origin      1232..1820
                     /direction=RIGHT
                     /label=ori
                     /note="high-copy-number ColE1/pMB1/pBR322/pUC origin of
                     replication"
     primer_bind     1721..1740
                     /label=pBR322ori-F
                     /note="pBR322 origin, forward primer"
     primer_bind     1974..1991
                     /label=L4440
                     /note="L4440 vector, forward primer"
     protein_bind    2108..2129
                     /label=CAP binding site
                     /bound_moiety="E. coli catabolite activator protein"
                     /note="CAP binding activates transcription in the presence
                     of cAMP."
     promoter        2144..2174
                     /label=lac promoter
                     /note="promoter for the E. coli lac operon"
     protein_bind    2182..2198
                     /label=lac operator
                     /bound_moiety="lac repressor encoded by lacI"
                     /note="The lac repressor binds to the lac operator to
                     inhibit transcription in E. coli. This inhibition can be
                     relieved by adding lactose or
                     isopropyl-beta-D-thiogalactopyranoside (IPTG)."
     primer_bind     2187..2209
                     /label=M13/pUC Reverse
                     /note="In lacZ gene"
     primer_bind     2206..2222
                     /label=M13 rev
                     /note="common sequencing primer, one of multiple similar
                     variants"
     primer_bind     2206..2222
                     /label=M13 Reverse
                     /note="In lacZ gene. Also called M13-rev"
     protein_bind    2276..2309
                     /label=attB
                     /bound_moiety="phage phi-C31 integrase"
                     /note="minimal attB site for the phi-C31 integrase (Groth
                     et al., 2000)"
     misc_RNA        2481..2556
                     /label=gRNA scaffold
                     /note="guide RNA scaffold for the Streptococcus pyogenes
                     CRISPR/Cas9 system"
     promoter        2845..5354
                     /label=Ac5 promoter
                     /note="Drosophila melanogaster actin 5C promoter"
     CDS             5386..6102
                     /codon_start=1
                     /product="enhanced blue variant of GFP (Ai et al., 2007)"
                     /label=EBFP2
                     /note="mammalian codon-optimized"
                     /translation="MVSKGEELFTGVVPILVELDGDVNGHKFSVRGEGEGDATNGKLTL
                     KFICTTGKLPVPWPTLVTTLSHGVQCFARYPDHMKQHDFFKSAMPEGYVQERTIFFKDD
                     GTYKTRAEVKFEGDTLVNRIELKGVDFKEDGNILGHKLEYNFNSHNIYIMAVKQKNGIK
                     VNFKIRHNVEDGSVQLADHYQQNTPIGDGPVLLPDSHYLSTQSVLSKDPNEKRDHMVLL
                     EFRTAAGITLGMDELYK"
     primer_bind     complement(5431..5452)
                     /label=EGFP-N
                     /note="EGFP, reverse primer"
     CDS             6106..6159
                     /codon_start=1
                     /product="2A peptide from Thosea asigna virus capsid
                     protein"
                     /label=T2A
                     /note="Eukaryotic ribosomes fail to insert a peptide bond
                     between the Gly and Pro residues, yielding separate
                     polypeptides."
                     /translation="EGRGSLLTCGDVEENPGP"
     CDS             6184..6783
                     /codon_start=1
                     /gene="pac from Streptomyces alboniger"
                     /product="puromycin N-acetyltransferase"
                     /label=PuroR
                     /note="confers resistance to puromycin"
                     /translation="MTEYKPTVRLATRDDVPRAVRTLAAAFADYPATRHTVDPDRHIER
                     VTELQELFLTRVGLDIGKVWVADDGAAVAVWTTPESVEAGAVFAEIGPRMAELSGSRLA
                     AQQQMEGLLAPHRPKEPAWFLATVGVSPDHQGKGLGSAVVLPGVEAAERAGVPAFLETS
                     APRNLPFYERLGFTVTADVEVPEGPRTWCMTRKPGA"
     primer_bind     complement(6184..6203)
                     /label=Puro-R
                     /note="Puromycin resistance gene, reverse primer. Also
                     called puro-variant-R"
     primer_bind     6680..6700
                     /label=Puro-F
                     /note="Puromycin resistance gene, forward primer"
     polyA_signal    6791..6925
                     /label=SV40 poly(A) signal
                     /note="SV40 polyadenylation signal"
     primer_bind     complement(6815..6834)
                     /label=EBV-rev
                     /note="SV40 polyA terminator, reverse primer"
     primer_bind     6869..6888
                     /label=SV40pA-R
                     /note="SV40 polyA, reverse primer"
     protein_bind    7119..7152
                     /label=attB
                     /bound_moiety="phage phi-C31 integrase"
                     /note="minimal attB site for the phi-C31 integrase (Groth
                     et al., 2000)"
     primer_bind     complement(7168..7185)
                     /label=M13 Forward
                     /note="In lacZ gene. Also called M13-F20 or M13 (-21)
                     Forward"
     primer_bind     complement(7168..7184)
                     /label=M13 fwd
                     /note="common sequencing primer, one of multiple similar
                     variants"
     primer_bind     complement(7177..7199)
                     /label=M13/pUC Forward
                     /note="In lacZ gene"
     primer_bind     complement(7393..7412)
                     /label=pRS-marker
                     /note="pRS vectors, use to sequence yeast selectable
                     marker"
     primer_bind     7512..7534
                     /label=pGEX 3'
                     /note="pGEX vectors, reverse primer"
ORIGIN
        1 gacgaaaggg cctcgtgata cgcctatttt tataggttaa tgtcatgata ataatggttt
       61 cttagacgtc aggtggcact tttcggggaa atgtgcgcgg aacccctatt tgtttatttt
      121 tctaaataca ttcaaatatg tatccgctca tgagacaata accctgataa atgcttcaat
      181 aatattgaaa aaggaagagt atgagtattc aacatttccg tgtcgccctt attccctttt
      241 ttgcggcatt ttgccttcct gtttttgctc acccagaaac gctggtgaaa gtaaaagatg
      301 ctgaagatca gttgggtgca cgagtgggtt acatcgaact ggatctcaac agcggtaaga
      361 tccttgagag ttttcgcccc gaagaacgtt ttccaatgat gagcactttt aaagttctgc
      421 tatgtggcgc ggtattatcc cgtattgacg ccgggcaaga gcaactcggt cgccgcatac
      481 actattctca gaatgacttg gttgagtact caccagtcac agaaaagcat cttacggatg
      541 gcatgacagt aagagaatta tgcagtgctg ccataaccat gagtgataac actgcggcca
      601 acttacttct gacaacgatc ggaggaccga aggagctaac cgcttttttg cacaacatgg
      661 gggatcatgt aactcgcctt gatcgttggg aaccggagct gaatgaagcc ataccaaacg
      721 acgagcgtga caccacgatg cctgtagcaa tggcaacaac gttgcgcaaa ctattaactg
      781 gcgaactact tactctagct tcccggcaac aattaataga ctggatggag gcggataaag
      841 ttgcaggacc acttctgcgc tcggcccttc cggctggctg gtttattgct gataaatctg
      901 gagccggtga gcgtgggtct cgcggtatca ttgcagcact ggggccagat ggtaagccct
      961 cccgtatcgt agttatctac acgacgggga gtcaggcaac tatggatgaa cgaaatagac
     1021 agatcgctga gataggtgcc tcactgatta agcattggta actgtcagac caagtttact
     1081 catatatact ttagattgat ttaaaacttc atttttaatt taaaaggatc taggtgaaga
     1141 tcctttttga taatctcatg accaaaatcc cttaacgtga gttttcgttc cactgagcgt
     1201 cagaccccgt agaaaagatc aaaggatctt cttgagatcc tttttttctg cgcgtaatct
     1261 gctgcttgca aacaaaaaaa ccaccgctac cagcggtggt ttgtttgccg gatcaagagc
     1321 taccaactct ttttccgaag gtaactggct tcagcagagc gcagatacca aatactgttc
     1381 ttctagtgta gccgtagtta ggccaccact tcaagaactc tgtagcaccg cctacatacc
     1441 tcgctctgct aatcctgtta ccagtggctg ctgccagtgg cgataagtcg tgtcttaccg
     1501 ggttggactc aagacgatag ttaccggata aggcgcagcg gtcgggctga acggggggtt
     1561 cgtgcacaca gcccagcttg gagcgaacga cctacaccga actgagatac ctacagcgtg
     1621 agctatgaga aagcgccacg cttcccgaag ggagaaaggc ggacaggtat ccggtaagcg
     1681 gcagggtcgg aacaggagag cgcacgaggg agcttccagg gggaaacgcc tggtatcttt
     1741 atagtcctgt cgggtttcgc cacctctgac ttgagcgtcg atttttgtga tgctcgtcag
     1801 gggggcggag cctatggaaa aacgccagca acgcggcctt tttacggttc ctggcctttt
     1861 gctggccttt tgctcacatg ttctttcctg cgttatcccc tgattctgtg gataaccgta
     1921 ttaccgcctt tgagtgagct gataccgctc gccgcagccg aacgaccgag cgcagcgagt
     1981 cagtgagcga ggaagcggaa gagcgcccaa tacgcaaacc gcctctcccc gcgcgttggc
     2041 cgattcatta atgcagctgg cacgacaggt ttcccgactg gaaagcgggc agtgagcgca
     2101 acgcaattaa tgtgagttag ctcactcatt aggcacccca ggctttacac tttatgcttc
     2161 cggctcgtat gttgtgtgga attgtgagcg gataacaatt tcacacagga aacagctatg
     2221 accatgatta cgccaagctt gcatgcctgc aggtcgactc tagaggatcc cccgggtgcc
     2281 agggcgtgcc cttgggctcc ccgggcgcgt acttcgaatt tgtatgcgtg cgcttgaagg
     2341 gttgatcgga accttacaac agttgtagct atacggctgc gtgtggcttc taacgttatc
     2401 catcgctaga agtgaaacga atgtgcgtag gtatatatat gaaatggagt tgctctctgc
     2461 ttgggtcttc gagaagacct gttttagagc tagaaatagc aagttaaaat aaggctagtc
     2521 cgttatcaac ttgaaaaagt ggcaccgagt cggtgctttt ttttgacact tttccattcc
     2581 tcctgcttca tttgacgact tttttgccta cctggagcct gagagttgtt caataaaata
     2641 aaaatgtttc gtttttttgc tttcgccagt atttattatt tttcatcaat atgtattcaa
     2701 tttggtatgt atttagtaat tgtaatatat agacaatggt tttccgttga cgtacataca
     2761 tctgacgtgt gtttatttag acataaggta cccagcatgc aattctatat tctaaaaaca
     2821 caaatgatac ttctaaaaaa aaatcatgaa tggcatcaac tctgaatcaa atctttgcag
     2881 atgcacctac ttctcatttc cactgtcaca tcatttttcc agatctcgct gcctgttatg
     2941 tggcccacaa accaagacac gttttatggc cattaaagct ggctgatcgt cgccaaacac
     3001 caaatacata atgaatatgt acacattcga gaaagaagcg atcaaagaag catcttcggg
     3061 cggagtagga gaatgcggag gagaaggaga acgagctgat ctagtatctc tccacaatcc
     3121 aatgccaact gaccaactgg ccatattcgg agcaatttga agccaatttc catcgcctgg
     3181 cgatcgctcc attcttggct atatgttttt caccgttacc cggggccatt ttcaaagact
     3241 cgtcggcaag ataagattgt gtcactcgct gtctctcttc atttgtcgaa gaatgctgag
     3301 gaatttcgcg atgacgtcgg cgagtatttt gaagaatgag aataatttgt atttatacga
     3361 aaatcagtta gtggaatttt ctacaaaaac atgttatcta tagataattt tgttgcaaaa
     3421 tatgttgact atgacaaaga ttgtatgtat atacctttaa tgtattctca ttttcttatg
     3481 tatttataat ggcaatgatg atactgatga tattttaaga tgatgccaga ccaaaaggct
     3541 tgaatttctg cgtcttttgc cgaacgcagt gcatgtgcaa ttgttgtttt ttggaatatt
     3601 caattttcgg actgtccgct ttgatttcag tttcttggct tattcaaaaa gcaaagtaaa
     3661 gccaaaaaag cgagatggca ataccaaatg cggcaaaacg gtagtggaag gaaaggggtg
     3721 cggggcagcg gaaggaaggg tggggcgggg cgtggcgggg tctgtggctg ggcgcgacgt
     3781 caccgacgtt ggagccactc ctttgaccat gtgtgcgtgt gtgtattatt cgtgtctcgc
     3841 cactcgccgg ttgttttttt ctttttatgc tgcgctctct ctagcgccat ctcgcttacg
     3901 catgctcaac gcaccgcatg ttgccgtttc cttttatgcg tcattttggc tcgaaatagg
     3961 caattattta aacaaagatt agtcaacgaa aacgctaaaa taaataagtc tacaatatgg
     4021 ttacttattg ccatgtgtgt gcagccaacg atagcaacaa aagcaacaac acaggtggct
     4081 ttccctcttt cactttttgt ttgcaagccg cgtgcgagca agacggcacg accggcaaac
     4141 gcaattacgc tgacaaagag cagacgaagt tttggcgaaa aacatcaagg cgcctgatac
     4201 gaatgcattt gcaataacaa ttgcgatatt taatattgtt tatgaagctg tttgacttca
     4261 aaacacacaa aaaaaaaaat aaaacaaatt atttgaaaga gaattaggaa tcggacgctt
     4321 atcgttaggg taacaacaag aaatgcttac tgagtcacag cctctggaaa actgccgcaa
     4381 gccagagaga gagagaaaaa gagggagagc agcttagacc gcatgtgctt gtgtgtgagg
     4441 cgtctctctc ttcgtctctg ttgcgcaaac gcatagactg cactgaaaaa atcgattacc
     4501 tattttttat gaatgaatat ttgcactatt actattcaaa actattaaga tagcaatcac
     4561 attcaatagc caaatactat accacctgag cgatgcaacg aaatgatcaa tttgagcaaa
     4621 aatgctgcat atttaggacg gcatcattat agaaatgctt cttgctgtgt acttttctct
     4681 cgtctggcag ctgtttcgcc gttattgtta aaaccggctt aagttaggtg tgttttctac
     4741 gactagtgaa tgccctacta gaagatgtgt gttgcacaaa atgtccctgg aataaccaat
     4801 ttgaagtgca gatagcagta aacgtaagct aatatgaata ttatttaact gtaatgtttt
     4861 aatatcgctg gacattacta ataaacccac tataaacaca tgtacatatg tatgttttgg
     4921 catacaatga gtagttgggg aaaaaatgtg taaaagcacc gtgaccatca cagcataaag
     4981 ataaccagct gaagtatcga atatgagtaa cccccaaatt gaatcacatg ccgcaactga
     5041 taggacccat ggaagtacac tcttcatggc gatatacaag acacacacaa gcacgaacac
     5101 ccagttgcgg aggaaattct ccgtaaatga aaacccaatc ggcgaacaat tcatacccat
     5161 atatggtaaa agttttgaac gcgacttgag agcggagagc attgcggctg ataaggtttt
     5221 agcgctaagc gggctttata aaacgggctg cgggaccagt tttcatatca ctaccgtttg
     5281 agttcttgtg ctgtgtggat actcctcccg acacaaagcc gctccatcag ccagcagtcg
     5341 tctaatccag agaccccgga tccaggaatt cgcccttgtt taaacatggt gagcaagggc
     5401 gaggagctgt tcaccggggt ggtgcccatc ctggtcgagc tggacggcga cgtaaacggc
     5461 cacaagttca gcgtgagggg cgagggcgag ggcgatgcca ccaacggcaa gctgaccctg
     5521 aagttcatct gcaccaccgg caagctgccc gtgccctggc ccaccctcgt gaccaccctg
     5581 agccacggcg tgcagtgctt cgcccgctac cccgaccaca tgaagcagca cgacttcttc
     5641 aagtccgcca tgcccgaagg ctacgtccag gagcgcacca tcttcttcaa ggacgacggc
     5701 acctacaaga cccgcgccga ggtgaagttc gagggcgaca ccctagtgaa ccgcatcgag
     5761 ctgaagggcg tcgacttcaa ggaggacggc aacatcctgg ggcacaagct ggagtacaac
     5821 ttcaacagcc acaacatcta tatcatggcc gtcaagcaga agaacggcat caaggtgaac
     5881 ttcaagatcc gccacaacgt ggaggacggc agcgtgcagc tcgccgacca ctaccagcag
     5941 aacaccccca tcggcgacgg ccccgtgctg ctgcccgaca gccactacct gagcacccag
     6001 tccgtgctga gcaaagaccc caacgagaag cgcgatcaca tggtcctgct ggagttccgc
     6061 accgccgccg ggatcactct cggcatggac gagctgtaca agcttgaggg cagaggaagc
     6121 cttctaacat gcggtgacgt ggaggagaat cccggccctg ctagcggtag cggcagcggt
     6181 agcatgaccg agtacaagcc cacggtgcgc ctcgccaccc gcgacgacgt cccccgggcc
     6241 gtacgcaccc tcgccgccgc gttcgccgac taccccgcca cgcgccacac cgtcgacccg
     6301 gaccgccaca tcgagcgggt caccgagctg caagaactct tcctcacgcg cgtcgggctc
     6361 gacatcggca aggtgtgggt cgcggacgac ggcgccgcgg tggcggtctg gaccacgccg
     6421 gagagcgtcg aagcgggggc ggtgttcgcc gagatcggcc cgcgcatggc cgagttgagc
     6481 ggttcccggc tggccgcgca gcaacagatg gaaggcctcc tggcgccgca ccggcccaag
     6541 gagcccgcgt ggttcctggc caccgtcggc gtctcgcccg accaccaggg caagggtctg
     6601 ggcagcgccg tcgtgctccc cggagtggag gcggccgagc gcgccggggt gcccgccttc
     6661 ctggagacct ccgcgccccg caacctcccc ttctacgagc ggctcggctt caccgtcacc
     6721 gccgacgtcg aggtgcccga aggaccgcgc acctggtgca tgacccgcaa gcccggtgcc
     6781 tgactcgagg gatccagaca tgataagata cattgatgag tttggacaaa ccacaactag
     6841 aatgcagtga aaaaaatgct ttatttgtga aatttgtgat gctattgctt tatttgtaac
     6901 cattataagc tgcaataaac aagttaacaa caacaattgc attcatttta tgtttcaggt
     6961 tcagggggag gtgtgggagg ttttttaaag caagtaaaac ctctacaaat gtggtatggc
     7021 tgattatgat cagtcgaccg atgcccttga gagccttcaa cccagtcagc tccttccggt
     7081 gggcgcgggg catgactatc gtcgccgcac ttatggtacg cgcccgggga gcccaagggc
     7141 acgccctggc acccgaaggg cgaattcact ggccgtcgtt ttacaacgtc gtgactggga
     7201 aaaccctggc gttacccaac ttaatcgcct tgcagcacat ccccctttcg ccagctggcg
     7261 taatagcgaa gaggcccgca ccgatcgccc ttcccaacag ttgcgcagcc tgaatggcga
     7321 atggcgcctg atgcggtatt ttctccttac gcatctgtgc ggtatttcac accgcatatg
     7381 gtgcactctc agtacaatct gctctgatgc cgcatagtta agccagcccc gacacccgcc
     7441 aacacccgct gacgcgccct gacgggcttg tctgctcccg gcatccgctt acagacaagc
     7501 tgtgaccgtc tccgggagct gcatgtgtca gaggttttca ccgtcatcac cgaaacgcgc
     7561 ga
//
